Addgene plasmid #168595: pDONR223 HCoV-HKU1 NSP12_stop
Purpose: Gateway-compatible Entry vector
Depositing lab: Fritz Roth. Depositing organization: Sinai Health System. Publication: A resource of human coronavirus protein-coding sequences in a flexible, multipurpose Gateway Entry clone collection. Weller B, Lin CW, Pogoutse O, Sauer M, Marin-de la Rosa N, Strobel A, Young V, Knapp JJ, Rayhan A, Falter C, Kim DK, Roth FP, Falter-Braun P. G3 (Bethesda). 2023 Jul 5;13(7):jkad105. doi: 10.1093/g3journal/jkad105. PubMed 37267226.
Backbone
  Vector backbone: pDONR223
  Backbone manufacturer: Rual et al, Genome Res. 14:2128-2135, 2004.
  Backbone size w/o insert (bp): 5005
  Vector type: Other
Growth in bacteria
  Bacterial resistance: Spectinomycin, 50 μg/mL
  Growth temperature: 37°C
  Growth strain: DH5alpha
  Copy number: Unknown
Gene/Insert
  Gene/Insert name: NSP12
  Species: Other
  Insert size (bp): 2784
  Entrez Gene: ORF1ab (a.k.a. HCHV1gp1)
  Cloning method: Gateway Cloning
  Sequencing primers: 5′ m13-For; 3′ m13-Rev
Resource information
  A portion of this plasmid was derived from a plasmid made by: Falter-Braun Lab
Terms and licenses: Academic/Nonprofit Terms; Industry Terms
How to cite: pDONR223 HCoV-HKU1 NSP12_stop was a gift from Fritz Roth (Addgene plasmid # 168595 ; http://n2t.net/addgene:168595 ; RRID:Addgene_168595)
