[The description below was written by a language model from this plasmid's Addgene catalogue record and pLannotate feature annotations shown in this document.]
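Description:
pDONR223 HCoV-HKU1 NSP12_stop is a Gateway Entry clone built on the pDONR223 donor backbone and carrying the NSP12 coding region of human coronavirus HKU1, a mature product of the ORF1ab replicase polyprotein. It is a bacterial cloning plasmid rather than an expression vector. It replicates in E. coli from a high-copy ColE1/pUC-type origin and is selected with spectinomycin through the aadA (SmR) aminoglycoside adenylyltransferase gene. That gene sits downstream of a class 1 integron Pc promoter fragment and a short gentamicin acetyltransferase remnant.

The 2,784 bp insert occupies essentially the whole interval between two attL recombination sites. The automated annotation labels the open reading frame as a fragment of the murine hepatitis virus replicase and attaches a description of the 2'-O-methyltransferase. This reflects homology to the closest reference polyprotein entry, not the identity of the insert, which the catalogue gives as HKU1 NSP12. The upstream site is called as attL3 and the downstream one as attL2. The flanking attL sites allow an LR Clonase reaction to move the ORF into any compatible Destination vector. The "_stop" suffix suggests a version that retains a stop codon, which would suit native or N-terminally tagged expression rather than C-terminal fusions, although the record does not say this explicitly.

No promoter drives the insert in this plasmid. A T7 promoter lies outside the attL2 site, and rrnB T1 and T2 terminators insulate the cassette from backbone transcription. Short lacI and lacZα fragments are backbone remnants. The clone belongs to a collection of human coronavirus protein-coding sequences intended for flexible transfer into downstream expression and assay vectors.
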