Features (pLannotate 1.2.2; 12 found; start..end, strand, type, name):
      2..97      +  protein_bind   attL3: mutant version of attL; recombination site for the Gateway® LR reaction LR Clonase™
    103..2886    +  CDS            rep (fragment): R1AB_CVMA5 - Experimental evidence at protein level: Swiss-Prot protein existence level 1. [2'-O-methyltransferase]: Methyltransferase that mediates mRNA cap 2'-O-ribose methylation to the 5'-cap structure of viral mRNAs. N7-methyl guanosine cap is a prerequisite for binding of nsp16. Therefore plays an essential role in viral mRNAs cap methylation which is essential to evade immune system. From Murine coronavirus (strain A59) (MHV-A59) (Murine hepatitis virus).
   2891..2990    -  protein_bind   attL2: mutant version of attL; recombination site for the Gateway® LR reaction LR Clonase™
   3008..3026    -  promoter       T7 promoter: promoter for bacteriophage T7 RNA polymerase
   3216..3239    +  promoter       Pc promoter (fragment): intI1 (promoter lies within the coding sequence); class 1 integron promoter
   3415..3471    +  CDS            GmR (fragment): gentamycin acetyltransferase; aacC1; confers resistance to gentamycin
   3478..4269    +  CDS            SmR: aminoglycoside adenylyltransferase (Murphy, 1985); aadA; confers resistance to spectinomycin and streptomycin
   4362..4950    +  rep_origin     ori: high-copy-number ColE1/pMB1/pBR322/pUC origin of replication
   5133..5225    +  CDS            lacI (fragment): lac repressor; lacI; The lac repressor binds to the lac operator to inhibit transcription in E. coli. This inhibition can be relieved by adding lactose or isopropyl-β-D-thiogalactopyranoside (IPTG).
   5280..5307    -  terminator     rrnB T2 terminator: transcription terminator T2 from the E. coli rrnB gene
   5439..5482    +  terminator     rrnB T1 terminator: Escherichia coli rrnB; transcription terminator T1 from the E. coli rrnB gene
   5529..5565    -  CDS            lacZα (fragment): LacZα fragment of β-galactosidase; lacZ fragment
>Addgene plasmid #168595 | pDONR223 HCoV-HKU1 NSP12_stop | addgene full sequence | sequence record 390372 | Addgene NGS Result
CAAATAATGATTTTATTTTGACTGATAGTGACCTGTTCGTTGCAACAAATTGATGAGCAATGCTTTTTTA
TAATGCCAACTTTGTACAAAAAAGTTGGCATGTCTAAAGATTTAAATTTTTTAAACCGGGTTCGGGGTAC
TAGTGTGAATGCCCGGCTAGTACCCTGTGCTAGTGGTTTATCTACTGATGTTCAATTAAGGGCATTTGAC
ATTTGTAATACCAATAGAGCTGGTATAGGTTTATATTATAAAGTGAATTGTTGCCGTTTTCAGCGTATAG
ATGACGACGGTAATAAATTGGATAAGTTCTTTGTTGTCAAAAGAACTAATTTAGAAGTTTATAATAAAGA
GAAAACTTATTATGAGTTGACTAAAAGTTGTGGTGTTGTGGCTGAACATGATTTCTTTACATTTGATATT
GATGGTAGTCGCGTGCCACATATAGTTCGTAGGAATCTTTCAAAGTATACTATGTTAGATCTTTGCTATG
CATTGCGTCATTTTGATCGTAATGATTGTTCAATATTGTGTGAAATTCTTTGTGAGTATGCTGATTGTAA
AGAATCCTACTTTTCTAAGAAAGATTGGTATGATTTTGTTGAAAATCCTGATATTATTAATATATATAAA
AAATTAGGCCCTATTTTTAATAGAGCTTTACTTAATACTGTCATTTTTGCAGACACCTTAGTTGAAGTAG
GTTTAGTTGGTGTTTTAACTTTAGATAACCAAGATTTGTATGGTCAATGGTATGATTTTGGTGATTTTAT
ACAAACAGCCCCAGGGTTTGGTGTGGCAGTTGCAGATTCTTACTATTCTTATATGATGCCTATGTTGACT
ATGTGTCATGTATTAGATTGTGAATTATTTGTTAATGATAGTTATAGACAATTCGATCTTGTACAGTATG
ATTTTACTGATTACAAGTTAGAGTTGTTTAATAAGTATTTTAAGTATTGGGGTATGAAGTATCATCCTAA
TACTGTGGATTGTGATAATGATAGGTGTATTATTCATTGTGCTAATTTTAATATACTATTTAGTATGGTT
TTACCTAATACTTGTTTTGGTCCCCTTGTTAGACAAATTTTTGTAGATGGTGTACCGTTTGTTGTTTCTA
TTGGTTACCATTACAAAGAGTTAGGTGTAGTTATGAACTTAGATGTTGACACACACCGTTATCGTTTGTC
TCTTAAAGATTTACTTCTTTATGCAGCAGATCCTGCTATGCACGTTGCATCTGCTAGTGCTCTGCTTGAT
TTACGAACTTGTTGTTTTAGTGTAGCTGCCATTACAAGTGGTATAAAATTTCAAACTGTAAAACCAGGTA
ACTTTAACCAAGACTTTTACGAGTTTGTTAAAAGTAAAGGCTTGTTTAAAGAGGGTAGTACAGTTGATTT
GAAACATTTTTTCTTTACTCAAGATGGTAATGCTGCAATTACTGATTATAATTATTATAAGTATAATTTA
CCTACTATGGTTGATATTAAGCAGTTATTGTTTGTATTAGAAGTTGTTTATAAATATTTTGAAATTTATG
ATGGTGGTTGTATACCAGCATCACAAGTTATTGTTAATAATTATGATAAAAGTGCTGGTTATCCATTTAA
TAAATTTGGTAAAGCCAGACTTTATTATGAGGCATTATCATTTGAGGAACAGAATGAAATTTATGCATAT
ACTAAACGTAATGTTCTGCCCACCTTAACTCAAATGAATTTAAAATATGCTATCAGTGCTAAGAATAGAG
CTCGCACTGTAGCAGGTGTTTCTATTCTTAGTACTATGACAGGCCGAATGTTCCATCAAAAATGTTTGAA
GAGTATAGCAGCTACCCGAGGTGTTCCTGTTGTTATAGGAACCACTAAATTTTATGGTGGTTGGGACGAT
ATGTTACGTCATCTTATAAAGGATGTTGACAACCCTGTTCTTATGGGTTGGGATTATCCTAAATGTGATC
GTGCTATGCCAAATATTTTGCGTATTGTTAGTAGTTTAGTTTTGGCCCGCAAACATGAATTTTGTTGTTC
ACATGGTGATAGATTTTATCGCCTTGCGAATGAATGTGCTCAAGTTTTGAGTGAAATAGTTATGTGTGGC
GGTTGCTATTATGTTAAGCCTGGTGGTACTAGCAGTGGTGATGCAACTACTGCTTTTGCTAATTCTGTTT
TTAATATATGTCAGGCTGTTACTGCTAATGTTTGTTCTCTTATGGCCTGTAATGGCCATAAGATTGAAGA
TTTAAGTATACGCAATTTACAAAAACGCTTATACTCTAATGTTTATCGTACAGATTATGTTGATTATACA
TTTGTTAATGAGTATTATGAATTTTTATGTAAGCATTTTAGTATGATGATTTTGAGTGATGATGGTGTTG
TCTGTTATAACTCTGATTATGCTAGTAAGGGTTATATAGCTAATATAAGTGTTTTTCAACAAGTTTTGTA
CTATCAGAATAATGTCTTTATGTCTGAATCTAAATGTTGGGTTGAAAATGATATTACTAATGGTCCTCAT
GAATTTTGTTCCCAACATACTATGTTAGTTAAGATAGATGGTGATTATGTTTATTTACCATATCCAGATC
CTTCTAGAATTTTAGGAGCTGGTTGTTTTGTTGATGATTTATTGAAGACTGACAGTGTTCTTTTGATAGA
GCGCTTTGTAAGTCTAGCTATAGATGCTTACCCTTTAGTACATCATGAAAATGAAGAATACCAAAAAGTC
TTTCGTGTATATTTAGAATATATAAAAAAACTGTATAATGATCTTGGTACTCAGATCTTAGATAGTTATA
GTGTTATTTTAAGTACTTGTGATGGTTTAAAGTTTACTGAAGAATCATTTTACAAGAATATGTATTTAAA
AAGTGCCGTGATGCAGTAATACCCAACTTTCTTGTACAAAGTTGGCATTATAAGAAAGCATTGCTTATCA
ATTTGTTGCAACGAACAGGTCACTATCAGTCAAAATAAAATCATTATTTGCCATCCAGCTGATATCCCCT
ATAGTGAGTCGTATTACATGGTCATAGCTGTTTCCTGGCAGCTCTGGCCCGTGTCTCAAAATCTCTGATG
TTACATTGCACAAGATAAAAATATATCATCATGCCTCCTCTAGACCAGCCAGGACAGAAATGCCTCGACT
TCGCTGCTACCCAAGGTTGCCGGGTGACGCACACCGTGGAAACGGATGAAGGCACGAACCCAGTGGACAT
AAGCCTGTTCGGTTCGTAAGCTGTAATGCAAGTAGCGTATGCGCTCACGCAACTGGTCCAGAACCTTGAC
CGAACGCAGCGGTGGTAACGGCGCAGTGGCGGTTTTCATGGCTTGTTATGACTGTTTTTTTGGGGTACAG
TCTATGCCTCGGGCATCCAAGCAGCAAGCGCGTTACGCCGTGGGTCGATGTTTGATGTTATGGAGCAGCA
ACGATGTTACGCAGCAGGGCAGTCGCCCTAAAACAAAGTTAAACATTATGAGGGAAGCGGTGATCGCCGA
AGTATCGACTCAACTATCAGAGGTAGTTGGCGTCATCGAGCGCCATCTCGAACCGACGTTGCTGGCCGTA
CATTTGTACGGCTCCGCAGTGGATGGCGGCCTGAAGCCACACAGTGATATTGATTTGCTGGTTACGGTGA
CCGTAAGGCTTGATGAAACAACGCGGCGAGCTTTGATCAACGACCTTTTGGAAACTTCGGCTTCCCCTGG
AGAGAGCGAGATTCTCCGCGCTGTAGAAGTCACCATTGTTGTGCACGACGACATCATTCCGTGGCGTTAT
CCAGCTAAGCGCGAACTGCAATTTGGAGAATGGCAGCGCAATGACATTCTTGCAGGTATCTTCGAGCCAG
CCACGATCGACATTGATCTGGCTATCTTGCTGACAAAAGCAAGAGAACATAGCGTTGCCTTGGTAGGTCC
AGCGGCGGAGGAACTCTTTGATCCGGTTCCTGAACAGGATCTATTTGAGGCGCTAAATGAAACCTTAACG
CTATGGAACTCGCCGCCCGACTGGGCTGGCGATGAGCGAAATGTAGTGCTTACGTTGTCCCGCATTTGGT
ACAGCGCAGTAACCGGCAAAATCGCGCCGAAGGATGTCGCTGCCGACTGGGCAATGGAGCGCCTGCCGGC
CCAGTATCAGCCCGTCATACTTGAAGCTAGACAGGCTTATCTTGGACAAGAAGAAGATCGCTTGGCCTCG
CGCGCAGATCAGTTGGAAGAATTTGTCCACTACGTGAAAGGCGAGATCACCAAGGTAGTCGGCAAATAAC
CCTCGAGCCACCCATGACCAAAATCCCTTAACGTGAGTTACGCGTCGTTCCACTGAGCGTCAGACCCCGT
AGAAAAGATCAAAGGATCTTCTTGAGATCCTTTTTTTCTGCGCGTAATCTGCTGCTTGCAAACAAAAAAA
CCACCGCTACCAGCGGTGGTTTGTTTGCCGGATCAAGAGCTACCAACTCTTTTTCCGAAGGTAACTGGCT
TCAGCAGAGCGCAGATACCAAATACTGTTCTTCTAGTGTAGCCGTAGTTAGGCCACCACTTCAAGAACTC
TGTAGCACCGCCTACATACCTCGCTCTGCTAATCCTGTTACCAGTGGCTGCTGCCAGTGGCGATAAGTCG
TGTCTTACCGGGTTGGACTCAAGACGATAGTTACCGGATAAGGCGCAGCGGTCGGGCTGAACGGGGGGTT
CGTGCACACAGCCCAGCTTGGAGCGAACGACCTACACCGAACTGAGATACCTACAGCGTGAGCTATGAGA
AAGCGCCACGCTTCCCGAAGGGAGAAAGGCGGACAGGTATCCGGTAAGCGGCAGGGTCGGAACAGGAGAG
CGCACGAGGGAGCTTCCAGGGGGAAACGCCTGGTATCTTTATAGTCCTGTCGGGTTTCGCCACCTCTGAC
TTGAGCGTCGATTTTTGTGATGCTCGTCAGGGGGGCGGAGCCTATGGAAAAACGCCAGCAACGCGGCCTT
TTTACGGTTCCTGGCCTTTTGCTGGCCTTTTGCTCACATGTTCTTTCCTGCGTTATCCCCTGATTCTGTG
GATAACCGTATTACCGCCTTTGAGTGAGCTGATACCGCTCGCCGCAGCCGAACGACCGAGCGCAGCGAGT
CAGTGAGCGAGGAAGCGGAAGAGCGCCCAATACGCAAACCGCCTCTCCCCGCGCGTTGGCCGATTCATTA
ATGCAGCTGGCACGACAGGTTTCCCGACTGGAAAGCGGGCAGTGAGCGCAACGCAATTAATACGCGTACC
GCTAGCCAGGAAGAGTTTGTAGAAACGCAAAAAGGCCATCCGTCAGGATGGCCTTCTGCTTAGTTTGATG
CCTGGCAGTTTATGGCGGGCGTCCTGCCCGCCACCCTCCGGGCCGTTGCTTCACAACGTTCAAATCCGCT
CCCGGCGGATTTGTCCTACTCAGGAGAGCGTTCACCGACAAACAACAGATAAAACGAAAGGCCCAGTCTT
CCGACTGAGCCTTTCGTTTTATTTGATGCCTGGCAGTTCCCTACTCTCGCGTTAACGCTAGCATGGATGT
TTTCCCAGTCACGACGTTGTAAAACGACGGCCAGTCTTAAGCTCGGGCCC
